Addgene plasmid #116031: pVL25 - tAPL
Purpose: entry vector for GreenGate cloning method, terminator
Depositing lab: Thomas Greb. Depositing organization: Universitaet Heidelberg. Publication: A Comprehensive Toolkit for Inducible, Cell Type-Specific Gene Expression in Arabidopsis. Schurholz AK, Lopez-Salmeron V, Li Z, Forner J, Wenzl C, Gaillochet C, Augustin S, Vilches-Barro A, Fuchs M, Gebert M, Lohmann JU, Greb T, Wolf S. Plant Physiol. 2018 Jul 19. pii: pp.18.00463. doi: 10.1104/pp.18.00463. PubMed 30026289.
Backbone
  Vector backbone: E000
  Vector type: Unspecified
Growth in bacteria
  Bacterial resistance: Ampicillin, 100 μg/mL
  Growth temperature: 37°C
  Growth strain: DH5alpha
  Copy number: High Copy
Gene/Insert
  Gene/Insert name: tAPL
  Species: A. thaliana (mustard weed)
  Insert size (bp): 521
  Cloning method: Restriction Enzyme; 5′ cloning site Unknown (unknown if destroyed); 3′ cloning site Unknown (unknown if destroyed)
Terms and licenses: Academic/Nonprofit Terms; Industry Terms: Not Available to Industry
How to cite: pVL25 - tAPL was a gift from Thomas Greb (Addgene plasmid # 116031 ; http://n2t.net/addgene:116031 ; RRID:Addgene_116031)
