[The description below was written by a language model from this plasmid's Addgene catalogue record and pLannotate feature annotations shown in this document.]
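Description:
pVL25 - tAPL is a small (about 3.2 kb) GreenGate entry vector that supplies a plant terminator module for modular assembly of plant expression constructs. GreenGate is a Golden Gate-style method in which standardized parts (promoter, tags, coding sequence, terminator, resistance cassette) are each held in separate entry plasmids and then combined in a fixed order into a plant transformation vector. This plasmid contributes the terminator position. The backbone is recorded as E000, and the vector type is otherwise unspecified. It is propagated in E. coli at high copy from a ColE1/pUC-type origin and selected with ampicillin through the β-lactamase gene driven by its own promoter.

The insert, tAPL, is a 521 bp sequence from Arabidopsis thaliana. The name indicates a terminator region of the APL gene, although the record gives no further detail on the locus and the cloning sites are listed as unknown. The automated annotation does not label the insert itself. It presumably lies in the unannotated stretch between the SP6 and T7 phage promoters, which face each other across the cloning region and are of suitable spacing to accommodate it. The surrounding elements are standard cloning-vector remnants that play no role in plant expression: a CAP binding site, lac promoter and operator, and fragments of lacI, lacZα, bom and rop.

The plasmid belongs to a toolkit for inducible, cell type-specific gene expression in Arabidopsis. It is not an expression construct on its own, but a building block for placing this terminator downstream of a coding sequence in assembled GreenGate constructs.
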