Features (pLannotate 1.2.2; 12 found; start..end, strand, type, name):
     96..200     +  promoter       AmpR promoter: bla
    201..1061    +  CDS            AmpR: β-lactamase; bla; confers resistance to ampicillin, carbenicillin, and related antibiotics
   1232..1820    +  rep_origin     ori: high-copy-number ColE1/pMB1/pBR322/pUC origin of replication
   2003..2095    +  CDS            lacI (fragment): lac repressor; lacI; The lac repressor binds to the lac operator to inhibit transcription in E. coli. This inhibition can be relieved by adding lactose or isopropyl-β-D-thiogalactopyranoside (IPTG).
   2108..2129    +  protein_bind   CAP binding site: CAP binding activates transcription in the presence of cAMP. E. coli catabolite activator protein
   2144..2174    +  promoter       lac promoter: promoter for the E. coli lac operon
   2182..2198    +  protein_bind   lac operator: The lac repressor binds to the lac operator to inhibit transcription in E. coli. This inhibition can be relieved by adding lactose or isopropyl-β-D-thiogalactopyranoside (IPTG). lac repressor encoded by lacI
   2212..2230    +  promoter       SP6 promoter: promoter for bacteriophage SP6 RNA polymerase
   2794..2812    -  promoter       T7 promoter: promoter for bacteriophage T7 RNA polymerase
   2814..2966    +  CDS            lacZα (fragment): LacZα fragment of β-galactosidase; lacZ fragment
   2972..3071    -  misc_feature   bom (fragment): basis of mobility region from pBR322
   3173..1       -  CDS            rop (fragment) (across the origin): Rop protein, which maintains plasmids at low copy number; rop
>Addgene plasmid #116031 | pVL25 - tAPL | addgene full sequence | sequence record 228243 | Addgene NGS Result
GACGAAAGGGCCTCGTGATACGCCTATTTTTATAGGTTAATGTCATGATAATAATGGTTTCTTAGACGTC
AGGTGGCACTTTTCGGGGAAATGTGCGCGGAACCCCTATTTGTTTATTTTTCTAAATACATTCAAATATG
TATCCGCTCATGAGACAATAACCCTGATAAATGCTTCAATAATATTGAAAAAGGAAGAGTATGAGTATTC
AACATTTCCGTGTCGCCCTTATTCCCTTTTTTGCGGCATTTTGCCTTCCTGTTTTTGCTCACCCAGAAAC
GCTGGTGAAAGTAAAAGATGCTGAAGATCAGTTGGGTGCACGAGTGGGTTACATCGAACTGGATCTCAAC
AGCGGTAAGATCCTTGAGAGTTTTCGCCCCGAAGAACGTTTTCCAATGATGAGCACTTTTAAAGTTCTGC
TATGTGGCGCGGTATTATCCCGTATTGACGCCGGGCAAGAGCAACTCGGTCGCCGCATACACTATTCTCA
GAATGACTTGGTTGAGTACTCACCAGTCACAGAAAAGCATCTTACGGATGGCATGACAGTAAGAGAATTA
TGCAGTGCTGCCATAACCATGAGTGATAACACTGCGGCCAACTTACTTCTGACAACGATCGGAGGACCGA
AGGAGCTAACCGCTTTTTTGCACAACATGGGGGATCATGTAACTCGCCTTGATCGTTGGGAACCGGAGCT
GAATGAAGCCATACCAAACGACGAGCGTGACACCACGATGCCTGTAGCAATGGCAACAACGTTGCGCAAA
CTATTAACTGGCGAACTACTTACTCTAGCTTCCCGGCAACAATTAATAGACTGGATGGAGGCGGATAAAG
TTGCAGGACCACTTCTGCGCTCGGCCCTTCCGGCTGGCTGGTTTATTGCTGATAAATCTGGAGCCGGTGA
GCGTGGCTCTCGAGGTATCATTGCAGCACTGGGGCCAGATGGTAAGCCCTCCCGTATCGTAGTTATCTAC
ACGACGGGGAGTCAGGCAACTATGGATGAACGAAATAGACAGATCGCTGAGATAGGTGCCTCACTGATTA
AGCATTGGTAACTGTCAGACCAAGTTTACTCATATATACTTTAGATTGATTTAAAACTTCATTTTTAATT
TAAAAGGATCTAGGTGAAGATCCTTTTTGATAATCTCATGACCAAAATCCCTTAACGTGAGTTTTCGTTC
CACTGAGCGTCAGACCCCGTAGAAAAGATCAAAGGATCTTCTTGAGATCCTTTTTTTCTGCGCGTAATCT
GCTGCTTGCAAACAAAAAAACCACCGCTACCAGCGGTGGTTTGTTTGCCGGATCAAGAGCTACCAACTCT
TTTTCCGAAGGTAACTGGCTTCAGCAGAGCGCAGATACCAAATACTGTTCTTCTAGTGTAGCCGTAGTTA
GGCCACCACTTCAAGAACTCTGTAGCACCGCCTACATACCTCGCTCTGCTAATCCTGTTACCAGTGGCTG
CTGCCAGTGGCGATAAGTCGTGTCTTACCGGGTTGGACTCAAGACGATAGTTACCGGATAAGGCGCAGCG
GTCGGGCTGAACGGGGGGTTCGTGCACACAGCCCAGCTTGGAGCGAACGACCTACACCGAACTGAGATAC
CTACAGCGTGAGCTATGAGAAAGCGCCACGCTTCCCGAAGGGAGAAAGGCGGACAGGTATCCGGTAAGCG
GCAGGGTCGGAACAGGAGAGCGCACGAGGGAGCTTCCAGGGGGAAACGCCTGGTATCTTTATAGTCCTGT
CGGGTTTCGCCACCTCTGACTTGAGCGTCGATTTTTGTGATGCTCGTCAGGGGGGCGGAGCCTATGGAAA
AACGCCAGCAACGCGGCCTTTTTACGGTTCCTGGCCTTTTGCTGGCCTTTTGCTCACATGTTCTTTCCTG
CGTTATCCCCTGATTCTGTGGATAACCGTATTACCGCCTTTGAGTGAGCTGATACCGCTCGCCGCAGCCG
AACGACCGAGCGCAGCGAGTCAGTGAGCGAGGAAGCGGAAGAGCGCCCAATACGCAAACCGCCTCTCCCC
GCGCGTTGGCCGATTCATTAATGCAGCTGGCACGACAGGTTTCCCGACTGGAAAGCGGGCAGTGAGCGCA
ACGCAATTAATGTGAGTTAGCTCACTCATTAGGCACCCCAGGCTTTACACTTTATGCTTCCGGCTCGTAT
GTTGTGTGGAATTGTGAGCGGATAACAATTTCACACGAGCTATTTAGGTGACACTATAGAAGTGAAGCTT
GGTCTCACTGCGTGATACAATTTATTAATTTTTATCTATGAGTGATGCATGGGAATGTAAGAACGAGATA
TATATGTTTTGTCATTGTGAGTTTGACGTAGGGTTTAGAGATGAGACAAAACAAAACAAAACAAAAAAAA
ATAAAAAATATATAAGCTTTGTTATGTTTACCGGATTAGTTTTGCTCGTGTTTTATAATCTGTACGGAAA
CTATATATTATTGCTGTTCTTATAATATTTTAGGATCTATATATTTTGTACTTATTCGTTACTTATTTCT
TCTAGTCAACTGTTTGATGATTGATCTTTACATTGTTAGTCTCAGTAGAATTGCCGAATATATGTTTTGT
TATTCTTTTATCACCCACATAAAATCTGTAGTTGCCTTTTATGGTTAACTAGCTATTTTCATATTCTATG
TTTGATAGCTTTTTTTAATGGCAATTTCAAATAAATTAAGTTTAATTTCTTACATCCGCAATTTTATTTC
ATATGTACATACTTGTACGATTTTCATATTTGACAGTTTGCCACTATGAGACCGAATTCTCGCCCTATAG
TGAGTCGTATTACCTGGCCGTCGTTTTACAACGTCGTGACTGGGAAAACCCTGGCGTTACCCAACTTAAT
CGCCTTGCAGCACATCCCCCTTTCGCCAGCTGGCGTAATAGCGAAGAGGCCCGCACCGATCGCCCTTCCC
AACAGTTGCGCAGCCTGAATGGCGAATGGCGCCTGATGCGGTATTTTCTCCTTACGCATCTGTGCGGTAT
TTCACACCGCATATGGTGCACTCTCAGTACAATCTGCTCTGATGCCGCATAGTTAAGCCAGCCCCGACAC
CCGCCAACACCCGCTGACGCGCCCTGACGGGCTTGTCTGCTCCCGGCATCCGCTTACAGACAAGCTGTGA
CCGTCTCCGGGAGCTGCATGTGTCAGAGGTTTTCACCGTCATCACCGAAACGCGCGA
